>Addgene plasmid #132079 | pDONR221_SLC2A11 | addgene full sequence | sequence record 262967 | Addgene NGS Result
CTTTCCTGCGTTATCCCCTGATTCTGTGGATAACCGTATTACCGCCTTTGAGTGAGCTGATACCGCTCGC
CGCAGCCGAACGACCGAGCGCAGCGAGTCAGTGAGCGAGGAAGCGGAAGAGCGCCCAATACGCAAACCGC
CTCTCCCCGCGCGTTGGCCGATTCATTAATGCAGCTGGCACGACAGGTTTCCCGACTGGAAAGCGGGCAG
TGAGCGCAACGCAATTAATACGCGTACCGCTAGCCAGGAAGAGTTTGTAGAAACGCAAAAAGGCCATCCG
TCAGGATGGCCTTCTGCTTAGTTTGATGCCTGGCAGTTTATGGCGGGCGTCCTGCCCGCCACCCTCCGGG
CCGTTGCTTCACAACGTTCAAATCCGCTCCCGGCGGATTTGTCCTACTCAGGAGAGCGTTCACCGACAAA
CAACAGATAAAACGAAAGGCCCAGTCTTCCGACTGAGCCTTTCGTTTTATTTGATGCCTGGCAGTTCCCT
ACTCTCGCGTTAACGCTAGCATGGATGTTTTCCCAGTCACGACGTTGTAAAACGACGGCCAGTCTTAAGC
TCGGGCCCCAAATAATGATTTTATTTTGACTGATAGTGACCTGTTCGTTGCAACACATTGATGAGCAATG
CTTTTTTATAATGCCAACTTTGTACAAAAAAGCAGGCTCCACCATGAGGGCCCTGCGGAGACTGATCCAG
GGACGCATCCTGCTGCTGACCATCTGCGCAGCAGGAATCGGAGGCACATTCCAGTTTGGCTACAACCTGA
GCATCATCAATGCCCCCACCCTGCACATCCAGGAGTTCACCAACGAGACATGGCAGGCAAGGACAGGAGA
GCCACTGCCTGACCACCTGGTGCTGCTGATGTGGAGCCTGATCGTGTCCCTGTATCCACTGGGCGGCCTG
TTTGGCGCCCTGCTGGCAGGACCACTGGCAATCACCCTGGGCCGGAAGAAGTCTCTGCTGGTGAACAATA
TCTTCGTGGTGAGCGCCGCCATCCTGTTCGGCTTTTCTCGGAAGGCCGGCAGCTTTGAGATGATCATGCT
GGGCAGACTGCTGGTGGGAGTGAACGCAGGCGTGTCCATGAATATCCAGCCCATGTACCTGGGCGAGTCT
GCCCCTAAGGAGCTGAGGGGAGCAGTGGCAATGAGCTCCGCCATCTTCACAGCCCTGGGCATCGTGATGG
GCCAGGTGGTGGGACTGAGGGAGCTGCTGGGAGGACCACAGGCCTGGCCCCTGCTGCTGGCCTCTTGTCT
GGTGCCTGGCGCCCTGCAGCTGGCATCTCTGCCACTGCTGCCAGAGAGCCCTCGGTATCTGCTGATCGAC
TGCGGCGATACCGAGGCATGTCTGGCCGCCCTGAGGCGCCTGAGAGGCTCCGGCGACCTGGCCGGCGAGC
TGGAGGAGCTGGAGGAGGAGCGGGCCGCCTGCCAGGGCTGTAGAGCCCGGAGACCATGGGAGCTGTTCCA
GCACCGGGCCCTGAGGCGCCAGGTGACATCCCTGGTGGTGCTGGGCTCTGCCATGGAGCTGTGCGGCAAC
GATAGCGTGTACGCCTATGCCTCTAGCGTGTTTAGAAAGGCCGGCGTGCCCGAGGCCAAGATCCAGTACG
CCATCATCGGAACCGGAAGCTGCGAGCTGCTGACAGCAGTGGTGTCCTGCGTGGTCATCGAGAGGGTGGG
CCGGAGAGTGCTGCTGATCGGAGGCTACTCCCTGATGACCTGCTGGGGCTCTATCTTCACAGTGGCCCTG
TGCCTGCAGTCCTCTTTTCCTTGGACCCTGTATCTGGCCATGGCCTGTATCTTCGCCTTTATCCTGTCCT
TCGGCATCGGACCAGCAGGAGTGACCGGAATCCTGGCCACAGAGCTGTTTGATCAGATGGCCAGGCCTGC
AGCATGCATGGTGTGCGGCGCCCTGATGTGGATCATGCTGATCCTGGTGGGCCTGGGCTTCCCTTTTATC
ATGGAGGCCCTGAGCCACTTCCTGTACGTGCCATTTCTGGGCGTGTGCGTGTGCGGCGCCATCTATACCG
GCCTGTTCCTGCCAGAGACCAAGGGCAAGACATTTCAGGAGATCTCCAAGGAGCTGCACAGGCTGAATTT
CCCTAGGAGGGCACAGGGACCAACCTGGCGCAGCCTGGAAGTGATCCAGTCCACAGAGCTGGACCCAGCT
TTCTTGTACAAAGTTGGCATTATAAGAAAGCATTGCTTATCAATTTGTTGCAACGAACAGGTCACTATCA
GTCAAAATAAAATCATTATTTGCCATCCAGCTGATATCCCCTATAGTGAGTCGTATTACATGGTCATAGC
TGTTTCCTGGCAGCTCTGGCCCGTGTCTCAAAATCTCTGATGTTACATTGCACAAGATAAAAATATATCA
TCATGAACAATAAAACTGTCTGCTTACATAAACAGTAATACAAGGGGTGTTATGAGCCATATTCAACGGG
AAACGTCGAGGCCGCGATTAAATTCCAACATGGATGCTGATTTATATGGGTATAAATGGGCTCGCGATAA
TGTCGGGCAATCAGGTGCGACAATCTATCGCTTGTATGGGAAGCCCGATGCGCCAGAGTTGTTTCTGAAA
CATGGCAAAGGTAGCGTTGCCAATGATGTTACAGATGAGATGGTCAGACTAAACTGGCTGACGGAATTTA
TGCCTCTTCCGACCATCAAGCATTTTATCCGTACTCCTGATGATGCATGGTTACTCACCACTGCGATCCC
CGGAAAAACAGCATTCCAGGTATTAGAAGAATATCCTGATTCAGGTGAAAATATTGTTGATGCGCTGGCA
GTGTTCCTGCGCCGGTTGCATTCGATTCCTGTTTGTAATTGTCCTTTTAACAGCGATCGCGTATTTCGTC
TCGCTCAGGCGCAATCACGAATGAATAACGGTTTGGTTGATGCGAGTGATTTTGATGACGAGCGTAATGG
CTGGCCTGTTGAACAAGTCTGGAAAGAAATGCATAAACTTTTGCCATTCTCACCGGATTCAGTCGTCACT
CATGGTGATTTCTCACTTGATAACCTTATTTTTGACGAGGGGAAATTAATAGGTTGTATTGATGTTGGAC
GAGTCGGAATCGCAGACCGATACCAGGATCTTGCCATCCTATGGAACTGCCTCGGTGAGTTTTCTCCTTC
ATTACAGAAACGGCTTTTTCAAAAATATGGTATTGATAATCCTGATATGAATAAATTGCAGTTTCATTTG
ATGCTCGATGAGTTTTTCTAATCAGAATTGGTTAATTGGTTGTAACACTGGCAGAGCATTACGCTGACTT
GACGGGACGGCGCAAGCTCATGACCAAAATCCCTTAACGTGAGTTACGCGTCGTTCCACTGAGCGTCAGA
CCCCGTAGAAAAGATCAAAGGATCTTCTTGAGATCCTTTTTTTCTGCGCGTAATCTGCTGCTTGCAAACA
AAAAAACCACCGCTACCAGCGGTGGTTTGTTTGCCGGATCAAGAGCTACCAACTCTTTTTCCGAAGGTAA
CTGGCTTCAGCAGAGCGCAGATACCAAATACTGTTCTTCTAGTGTAGCCGTAGTTAGGCCACCACTTCAA
GAACTCTGTAGCACCGCCTACATACCTCGCTCTGCTAATCCTGTTACCAGTGGCTGCTGCCAGTGGCGAT
AAGTCGTGTCTTACCGGGTTGGACTCAAGACGATAGTTACCGGATAAGGCGCAGCGGTCGGGCTGAACGG
GGGGTTCGTGCACACAGCCCAGCTTGGAGCGAACGACCTACACCGAACTGAGATACCTACAGCGTGAGCT
ATGAGAAAGCGCCACGCTTCCCGAAGGGAGAAAGGCGGACAGGTATCCGGTAAGCGGCAGGGTCGGAACA
GGAGAGCGCACGAGGGAGCTTCCAGGGGGAAACGCCTGGTATCTTTATAGTCCTGTCGGGTTTCGCCACC
TCTGACTTGAGCGTCGATTTTTGTGATGCTCGTCAGGGGGGCGGAGCCTATGGAAAAACGCCAGCAACGC
GGCCTTTTTACGGTTCCTGGCCTTTTGCTGGCCTTTTGCTCACATGTT
Features (pLannotate 1.2.2; 10 found; start..end, strand, type, name):
    121..213     +  CDS            lacI (fragment): lac repressor; lacI; The lac repressor binds to the lac operator to inhibit transcription in E. coli. This inhibition can be relieved by adding lactose or isopropyl-β-D-thiogalactopyranoside (IPTG).
    268..295     -  terminator     rrnB T2 terminator: transcription terminator T2 from the E. coli rrnB gene
    427..470     +  terminator     rrnB T1 terminator: Escherichia coli rrnB; transcription terminator T1 from the E. coli rrnB gene
    517..553     -  CDS            lacZα (fragment): LacZα fragment of β-galactosidase; lacZ fragment
    569..668     +  protein_bind   attL1: mutant version of attL; recombination site for the Gateway® LR reaction LR Clonase™
    674..2161    +  CDS            SLC2A11: GTR11_HUMAN - Also known as GLUT11 From Homo sapiens (Human).
   2163..2262    -  protein_bind   attL2: mutant version of attL; recombination site for the Gateway® LR reaction LR Clonase™
   2280..2298    -  promoter       T7 promoter: promoter for bacteriophage T7 RNA polymerase
   2432..3241    +  CDS            KanR: aminoglycoside phosphotransferase; aph(3')-Ia; confers resistance to kanamycin in bacteria or G418 (Geneticin®) in eukaryotes
   3388..3976    +  rep_origin     ori: high-copy-number ColE1/pMB1/pBR322/pUC origin of replication
