[The description below was written by a language model from this plasmid's Addgene catalogue record and pLannotate feature annotations shown in this document.]
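Description:
pDONR221_SLC2A11 is a Gateway entry clone built on the pDONR221 backbone and carrying a codon-optimized open reading frame for human SLC2A11, a solute carrier family member also known as GLUT11. The sequenced plasmid is 4,038 nt in total. It is propagated in E. coli from a high-copy ColE1/pUC-type origin of replication and selected with kanamycin through an aminoglycoside phosphotransferase (KanR) gene.

The 1,488 bp SLC2A11 coding sequence lies between attL1 and attL2, the recombination sites produced when an insert is captured into a donor vector. These sites allow directional transfer of the ORF, in a defined orientation and reading frame, into any attR-containing destination vector through an LR Clonase reaction. Upstream of attL1 are the rrnB T1 and T2 transcription terminators, which insulate the insert from read-through transcription originating in the backbone. A T7 promoter sits just beyond attL2 on the opposite strand, facing back toward the insert. Short lacI and lacZα fragments are also annotated, apparently as backbone remnants rather than functional genes.

Although the catalogue lists the vector type as mammalian expression, the feature table shows no eukaryotic promoter, polyadenylation signal, epitope tag or reporter, so the plasmid itself is not an expression construct. Expression depends on the destination vector chosen. It belongs to a large consortium collection of solute carrier ORFs and is intended as a source clone for subcloning the transporter into custom expression vectors for studies of SLC function and drug discovery.
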