Addgene plasmid #132079: pDONR221_SLC2A11
Purpose: Gateway entry clone with codon-optimized ORF sequence for subcloning into custom expression vectors
Depositing lab: RESOLUTE Consortium & Giulio Superti-Furga. Depositing organization: CeMM Research Center for Molecular Medicine. Publication: The RESOLUTE consortium: unlocking SLC transporters for drug discovery. Superti-Furga G, Lackner D, Wiedmer T, Ingles-Prieto A, Barbosa B, Girardi E, Goldmann U, Gurtl B, Klavins K, Klimek C, Lindinger S, Lineiro-Retes E, Muller AC, Onstein S, Redinger G, Reil D, Sedlyarov V, Wolf G, Crawford M, Everley R, ... Steppan CM. Nat Rev Drug Discov. 2020 Jul;19(7):429-430. doi: 10.1038/d41573-020-00056-6. PubMed 32265506.
Backbone
  Vector backbone: pDONR221
  Backbone manufacturer: Thermo Fisher Scientific
  Backbone size w/o insert (bp): 2550
  Vector type: Mammalian Expression
Growth in bacteria
  Bacterial resistance: Kanamycin, 50 μg/mL
  Growth temperature: 37°C
  Growth strain: Stbl3
  Copy number: High Copy
Gene/Insert
  Gene/Insert name: SLC2A11 (alt name: GLUT11, GLUT10)
  Species: H. sapiens (human)
  Insert size (bp): 1488
  Entrez Gene: SLC2A11 (a.k.a. GLUT10, GLUT11, MGC118830, MGC118833, SLC2A11-a, SLC2A11-c)
  Cloning method: Gateway Cloning
  Sequencing primers: 5′ M13-fwd; 3′ M13-rev
Terms and licenses: Academic/Nonprofit Terms; Industry Terms
Depositor comments: For more information on the full Resolute plasmid collection, please see www.addgene.org/depositor-collections/re-solute/. Please provide your feedback on this plasmid to the RESOLUTE consortium by filling out their RESOLUTE repository feedback form: https://forms.office.com/Pages/ResponsePage.aspx?id=0e05yklzmkS7rjFGQL4N7z4feCLQvEJAmVcOCM_u885UN1JJRko0Ukg4TVQwNTZLOUxPQVJWT1NHUCQlQCN0PWcu
How to cite: pDONR221_SLC2A11 was a gift from RESOLUTE Consortium & Giulio Superti-Furga (Addgene plasmid # 132079 ; http://n2t.net/addgene:132079 ; RRID:Addgene_132079)
