>Addgene plasmid #132079 | pDONR221_SLC2A11 | depositor partial sequence | sequence record 253558 | Codon-optimized ORF of SLC2A11
ATGAGGGCCCTGCGGAGACTGATCCAGGGACGCATCCTGCTGCTGACCATCTGCGCAGCAGGAATCGGAG
GCACATTCCAGTTTGGCTACAACCTGAGCATCATCAATGCCCCCACCCTGCACATCCAGGAGTTCACCAA
CGAGACATGGCAGGCAAGGACAGGAGAGCCACTGCCTGACCACCTGGTGCTGCTGATGTGGAGCCTGATC
GTGTCCCTGTATCCACTGGGCGGCCTGTTTGGCGCCCTGCTGGCAGGACCACTGGCAATCACCCTGGGCC
GGAAGAAGTCTCTGCTGGTGAACAATATCTTCGTGGTGAGCGCCGCCATCCTGTTCGGCTTTTCTCGGAA
GGCCGGCAGCTTTGAGATGATCATGCTGGGCAGACTGCTGGTGGGAGTGAACGCAGGCGTGTCCATGAAT
ATCCAGCCCATGTACCTGGGCGAGTCTGCCCCTAAGGAGCTGAGGGGAGCAGTGGCAATGAGCTCCGCCA
TCTTCACAGCCCTGGGCATCGTGATGGGCCAGGTGGTGGGACTGAGGGAGCTGCTGGGAGGACCACAGGC
CTGGCCCCTGCTGCTGGCCTCTTGTCTGGTGCCTGGCGCCCTGCAGCTGGCATCTCTGCCACTGCTGCCA
GAGAGCCCTCGGTATCTGCTGATCGACTGCGGCGATACCGAGGCATGTCTGGCCGCCCTGAGGCGCCTGA
GAGGCTCCGGCGACCTGGCCGGCGAGCTGGAGGAGCTGGAGGAGGAGCGGGCCGCCTGCCAGGGCTGTAG
AGCCCGGAGACCATGGGAGCTGTTCCAGCACCGGGCCCTGAGGCGCCAGGTGACATCCCTGGTGGTGCTG
GGCTCTGCCATGGAGCTGTGCGGCAACGATAGCGTGTACGCCTATGCCTCTAGCGTGTTTAGAAAGGCCG
GCGTGCCCGAGGCCAAGATCCAGTACGCCATCATCGGAACCGGAAGCTGCGAGCTGCTGACAGCAGTGGT
GTCCTGCGTGGTCATCGAGAGGGTGGGCCGGAGAGTGCTGCTGATCGGAGGCTACTCCCTGATGACCTGC
TGGGGCTCTATCTTCACAGTGGCCCTGTGCCTGCAGTCCTCTTTTCCTTGGACCCTGTATCTGGCCATGG
CCTGTATCTTCGCCTTTATCCTGTCCTTCGGCATCGGACCAGCAGGAGTGACCGGAATCCTGGCCACAGA
GCTGTTTGATCAGATGGCCAGGCCTGCAGCATGCATGGTGTGCGGCGCCCTGATGTGGATCATGCTGATC
CTGGTGGGCCTGGGCTTCCCTTTTATCATGGAGGCCCTGAGCCACTTCCTGTACGTGCCATTTCTGGGCG
TGTGCGTGTGCGGCGCCATCTATACCGGCCTGTTCCTGCCAGAGACCAAGGGCAAGACATTTCAGGAGAT
CTCCAAGGAGCTGCACAGGCTGAATTTCCCTAGGAGGGCACAGGGACCAACCTGGCGCAGCCTGGAAGTG
ATCCAGTCCACAGAGCTG
